>Addgene plasmid #191826 | pBK-CMV-mpx | addgene full sequence | sequence record 377568 | Addgene NGS Result
GTGGCACTTTTCGGGGAAATGTGCGCGGAACCCCTATTTGTTTATTTTTCTAAATACATTCAAATATGTA
TCCGCTCATGAGACAATAACCCTGATAAATGCTTCAATAATATTGAAAAAGGAAGAGTCCTGAGGCGGAA
AGAACCAGCTGTGGAATGTGTGTCAGTTAGGGTGTGGAAAGTCCCCAGGCTCCCCAGCAGGCAGAAGTAT
GCAAAGCATGCATCTCAATTAGTCAGCAACCAGGTGTGGAAAGTCCCCAGGCTCCCCAGCAGGCAGAAGT
ATGCAAAGCATGCATCTCAATTAGTCAGCAACCATAGTCCCGCCCCTAACTCCGCCCATCCCGCCCCTAA
CTCCGCCCAGTTCCGCCCATTCTCCGCCCCATGGCTGACTAATTTTTTTTATTTATGCAGAGGCCGAGGC
CGCCTCGGCCTCTGAGCTATTCCAGAAGTAGTGAGGAGGCTTTTTTGGAGGCCTAGGCTTTTGCAAAGAT
CGATCAAGAGACAGGATGAGGATCGTTTCGCATGATTGAACAAGATGGATTGCACGCAGGTTCTCCGGCC
GCTTGGGTGGAGAGGCTATTCGGCTATGACTGGGCACAACAGACAATCGGCTGCTCTGATGCCGCCGTGT
TCCGGCTGTCAGCGCAGGGGCGCCCGGTTCTTTTTGTCAAGACCGACCTGTCCGGTGCCCTGAATGAACT
GCAAGACGAGGCAGCGCGGCTATCGTGGCTGGCCACGACGGGCGTTCCTTGCGCAGCTGTGCTCGACGTT
GTCACTGAAGCGGGAAGGGACTGGCTGCTATTGGGCGAAGTGCCGGGGCAGGATCTCCTGTCATCTCACC
TTGCTCCTGCCGAGAAAGTATCCATCATGGCTGATGCAATGCGGCGGCTGCATACGCTTGATCCGGCTAC
CTGCCCATTCGACCACCAAGCGAAACATCGCATCGAGCGAGCACGTACTCGGATGGAAGCCGGTCTTGTC
GATCAGGATGATCTGGACGAAGAGCATCAGGGGCTCGCGCCAGCCGAACTGTTCGCCAGGCTCAAGGCGA
GCATGCCCGACGGCGAGGATCTCGTCGTGACCCATGGCGATGCCTGCTTGCCGAATATCATGGTGGAAAA
TGGCCGCTTTTCTGGATTCATCGACTGTGGCCGGCTGGGTGTGGCGGACCGCTATCAGGACATAGCGTTG
GCTACCCGTGATATTGCTGAAGAGCTTGGCGGCGAATGGGCTGACCGCTTCCTCGTGCTTTACGGTATCG
CCGCTCCCGATTCGCAGCGCATCGCCTTCTATCGCCTTCTTGACGAGTTCTTCTGAGCGGGACTCTGGGG
TTCGAAATGACCGACCAAGCGACGCCCAACCTGCCATCACGAGATTTCGATTCCACCGCCGCCTTCTATG
AAAGGTTGGGCTTCGGAATCGTTTTCCGGGACGCCGGCTGGATGATCCTCCAGCGCGGGGATCTCATGCT
GGAGTTCTTCGCCCACCCTAGGGGGAGGCTAACTGAAACACGGAAGGAGACAATACCGGAAGGAACCCGC
GCTATGACGGCAATAAAAAGACAGAATAAAACGCACGGTGTTGGGTCGTTTGTTCATAAACGCGGGGTTC
GGTCCCAGGGCTGGCACTCTGTCGATACCCCACCGAGACCCCATTGGGGCCAATACGCCCGCGTTTCTTC
CTTTTCCCCACCCCACCCCCCAAGTTCGGGTGAAGGCCCAGGGCTCGCAGCCAACGTCGGGGCGGCAGGC
CCTGCCATAGCCTCAGGTTACTCATATATACTTTAGATTGATTTAAAACTTCATTTTTAATTTAAAAGGA
TCTAGGTGAAGATCCTTTTTGATAATCTCATGACCAAAATCCCTTAACGTGAGTTTTCGTTCCACTGAGC
GTCAGACCCCGTAGAAAAGATCAAAGGATCTTCTTGAGATCCTTTTTTTCTGCGCGTAATCTGCTGCTTG
CAAACAAAAAAACCACCGCTACCAGCGGTGGTTTGTTTGCCGGATCAAGAGCTACCAACTCTTTTTCCGA
AGGTAACTGGCTTCAGCAGAGCGCAGATACCAAATACTGTTCTTCTAGTGTAGCCGTAGTTAGGCCACCA
CTTCAAGAACTCTGTAGCACCGCCTACATACCTCGCTCTGCTAATCCTGTTACCAGTGGCTGCTGCCAGT
GGCGATAAGTCGTGTCTTACCGGGTTGGACTCAAGACGATAGTTACCGGATAAGGCGCAGCGGTCGGGCT
GAACGGGGGGTTCGTGCACACAGCCCAGCTTGGAGCGAACGACCTACACCGAACTGAGATACCTACAGCG
TGAGCTATGAGAAAGCGCCACGCTTCCCGAAGGGAGAAAGGCGGACAGGTATCCGGTAAGCGGCAGGGTC
GGAACAGGAGAGCGCACGAGGGAGCTTCCAGGGGGAAACGCCTGGTATCTTTATAGTCCTGTCGGGTTTC
GCCACCTCTGACTTGAGCGTCGATTTTTGTGATGCTCGTCAGGGGGGCGGAGCCTATGGAAAAACGCCAG
CAACGCGGCCTTTTTACGGTTCCTGGCCTTTTGCTGGCCTTTTGCTCACATGTTCTTTCCTGCGTTATCC
CCTGATTCTGTGGATAACCGTATTACCGCCATGCATTAGTTATTAATAGTAATCAATTACGGGGTCATTA
GTTCATAGCCCATATATGGAGTTCCGCGTTACATAACTTACGGTAAATGGCCCGCCTGGCTGACCGCCCA
ACGACCCCCGCCCATTGACGTCAATAATGACGTATGTTCCCATAGTAACGCCAATAGGGACTTTCCATTG
ACGTCAATGGGTGGAGTATTTACGGTAAACTGCCCACTTGGCAGTACATCAAGTGTATCATATGCCAAGT
ACGCCCCCTATTGACGTCAATGACGGTAAATGGCCCGCCTGGCATTATGCCCAGTACATGACCTTATGGG
ACTTTCCTACTTGGCAGTACATCTACGTATTAGTCATCGCTATTACCATGGTGATGCGGTTTTGGCAGTA
CATCAATGGGCGTGGATAGCGGTTTGACTCACGGGGATTTCCAAGTCTCCACCCCATTGACGTCAATGGG
AGTTTGTTTTGGCACCAAAATCAACGGGACTTTCCAAAATGTCGTAACAACTCCGCCCCATTGACGCAAA
TGGGCGGTAGGCGTGTACGGTGGGAGGTCTATATAAGCAGAGCTGGTTTAGTGAACCGTCAGATCCGCTA
GCCGCAATTACTGTGAGTTAGCTCACTCATTAGGCACCCCAGGCTTTACACTTTATACTTCCGGCTCGTA
TATTGTGTGGAATTGTGAGCGGATAACAATTTCACACAGGAAACAGCTATGACCTTGATTACGCCAAGCT
CGAAATTAACCCTCACTAAAGGGAACAAAAGCTGGAGCTCGCGCGCCTGCAGGTCGACACTAGTGGATCC
AAAGAATTCGGCACGAGGCTCTTTCAGTGGGGGCAGAAGAAGAAAGTCCTGGAAGACCTTTTATTCTTGA
TTCAATTGAGGAAGCAAAGAAAATAGTGGACGCTGCTTACAAGTATTCTCGAGATGAGAGTTTAGCAAGG
GTGCGCAAAGATGTCATTAAGCCTTCTGACAAGCTACGTCTGCTGAAACAGCCAGCTCGAAAGACACGGG
AGGCCGTAAGAGCTGCAGACTACATGGCACAAACGCTGAGACTGATCAGTGAGAAAGCCCATCATGTACA
CAAGAGGTCCATCAATGCCACAAACCTGCTCACTCAAGACGAGCTTCAAACCATTACACGTATGACAGGC
TGTGAAGCTCAAACCCGGCCACCATCTTGTAGGACCACACCCCTCATAAACAAGTATCGAACTGCCAGCG
GTGTCTGCAACAATCGGAAGAACCCACTTCTTGGTGCATCCAACACTCCATTTGCCCGCTGGTTGCCTGC
TCAATATGAGGACGCCGTTTCTCAGCCAAAAGGATGGGATCCCAACAAGTTGTACAATGGTGCAGCGCTG
CCCATGGTTAGACTGGTTTCCAATCGCATTCTAGCCACTGCAGATGCTGACATAGAGAGTGACCATGACT
TTACCTTCATGCTCACCATCTTTGGGCAATGGGTTGACCACGATCTGACTTTTACACCTTTCTCACCAAG
TATTAGGTCCTTTAGTAATGGCATTGACTGTGAAAACAGTTGTGAGCGCTCTGAACCCTGCTTCCCAATT
TCGGCCCCTCCAGGAGATCAGCGTCTGCGCCCTAACACCTGTCTCCCTGTCTTCCGGTCAGCACCGACTT
GTGGTTCTGGGCACACTGCCTACATGTTTGGTGAAGTCCCAAATGTTCGGGAACAGATCAATACTCTAAC
AGCTTACCTAGATGCTGGACAAGTTTACGGTTCAGAGGATGGACTAGCAAAGGAACTGCGGGACCTTACT
AATGATGGTGGTCTTTTACGTGTCAATAATCGTTTTAAAGACAATGGACGAGAGCTCCTGCCCTTTACTA
GTGTTAACACCAACTTGTGCGCCACTCGTCAGAAAATCCTCAACGACAGCACTCTGACAGAGGTTCCTTG
CTTCATTGCGGGTGATGCTCGTGTCGATGAGAATCCTGCTCTGAACTCCTTACACACACTTTTTGTAAGG
GAGCACAATAGATTGGCTCGTGCCCTTCATGTGCTCAACCCTACATGGAGTAGTGAAACTCTTTATCAAG
AAGCAAGAAAAATTGTTGGTGCATTCAACCAGATCTTGGTGATCAAGGAATACTTGCCACTAATTGTAGG
CCCTGATGCTTACAATAGACACCTTGGACCATATCCAGGTTACAATGAGAATGTGGACCCTACCATTGCG
AACGTCTTTGCCACTGCTGCTTTCCGTTTTGCCCACTTGACTATCCAGCCCTTCATTTTTCGTCTTGATG
AAAACTACAAGAACCATCCTCAGTTTCCCAGTGTCCCCCTCTATGAGGCTTTCTTCTCTCCATGGAGGGT
GATCTTTGAAGGGGGAATTGATCCTGTGCTCCGTGGATTGATTGGTCGTCCGGCAAAACTGAACACCCAG
GACCACATGTTGGTGAATGCTCTCAGAGAGAGGCTGTTTGCCTTCACATCCCACATAGCTTTGGATCTGG
CTTCCCTCAACATGCAAAGAGGGCGTGACCATGCTATACCAGGTTATAATGCATGGCGTCGGTTCTGTGG
ATTGTCTGCTCCTCAGAATGAGCAAGAATTGGCTGTGGTGATGAACAACACTAAACTAGCCCGCAAGTTA
ATTGAGCTTTATGGCACCCCTGAGAACATTGATGTTTGGTTAGGAGGTGTTGCTGAGCCTTTTGCTCCTG
GTGGTCGTGTCGGTTCTCTTTTTGCCTGCCTGATTTCAAGACAGTTCCAGAAAATCCGAGATGGCGATAG
GTTGTGGTTTGAGAGCAATGGAGTGTTCACCACCAAACAGAAAACAGCTCTGGCTTCTGTGTCAATGGCC
CGCATAATCTGCGACAACACCGGAATCCTTAAAGTTCCCAGAGATCCTTTTCGCTTCCGGAGTCCTGCCA
GTTTTGTTAACTGTGGGAATATCCCAGCTTTTGATCTCGAGCCTTGGAAAGAGACTGGTGACGGTGGCAT
CAACATTTCAGACATTGGAAATGAGATAGAGATTCCATCCCAGGACCTCCCGGACCCAGGGGACCTCCAG
GAGAACGTGGTCCACAGGGTGTAGCAGGGCCACCAGGACCTCCAGGAATTCCAGGACCTCCCATTAATAC
AACAGGACAACAGTCTGCCTTCTTTGCCTCAGTCAACTCCATCCTTCCTGCCACTGCTAAAGTTGTGGTG
TTCGGTCAGGTCCTTTACAATGGACAAAACCATTATAACCAAACCTCAGGGATGTTCTTGTGCCAGATAC
CTGGTGTATATGAATTCGAGTTTTCATGCATAGGGACTCGTAGTTTGGGCTTTGTGACCTTAAAGAAAAA
TAATAGGGTAGAGCTTACTCCTGAAACAGTTGCTCTTAATACAAGGTCATTAGCTGAAGGGAAGGCAGTC
CTGAGCCTACAGAGAGGAGACCGTGTGTATGTGGAGGTTTCTCGAAGTGCTAATGGTATAGGCTTTTCAA
GCTATTTCTCTGGTCACATTCTTTTTCCCGTTTGAGGCTATTACTTATAATGCATTACTATTTCCCTTTT
TTTTTTGTTCATTTTAAATGCATTCTGCTTCTTTCTATTTGTCTTTAAACATGTTTCTTCTTACTGTAAT
GTCTTAGGCTCTGTTGTTGTTGTTGTTGTTGTTTTATTAATAATTAGCTTTGCAAAATTAGTAGTATGGT
TAGAGAATGCCTTATGTTTTAATTCAGAATTTTTTACAGGTAAATAAGTGATAAAATTTCAGAACCAAGA
TTTAACTGCTAATGCATCGACATTTCTTTTATGAAGTTTTTTTTTTATTTGTTGTTTTTGGTTTTGTTGT
CAGATTGCAACAAAATTTTCGGTAGTCCATGCTGTGACAGTTATTTTTGTGTATGCTTTTAGCAAAGTAA
AAAAACTAATAAATAAAGTTTTTTGTCNAAAAAAAAAAAAAAAAAACTCGAGAGTACTTCTAGAGCGGCC
GCGGGCCCATCGATTTTCCACCCGGGTGGGGTACCAGGTAAGTGTACCCAATTCGCCCTATAGTGAGTCG
TATTACAATTCACTGGCCGTCGTTTTACAACGTCGTGACTGGGAAAACCCTGGCGTTACCCAACTTAATC
GCCTTGCAGCACATCCCCCTTTCGCCAGCTGGCGTAATAGCGAAGAGGCCCGCACCGATCGCCCTTCCCA
ACAGTTGCGCAGCCTGAATGGCGAATGGAGATCCAATTTTTAAGTGTATAATGTGTTAAACTACTGATTC
TAATTGTTTGTGTATTTTAGATTCACAGTCCCAAGGCTCATTTCAGGCCCCTCAGTCCTCACAGTCTGTT
CATGATCATAATCAGCCATACCACATTTGTAGAGGTTTTACTTGCTTTAAAAAACCTCCCACACCTCCCC
CTGAACCTGAAACATAAAATGAATGCAATTGTTGTTGTTAACTTGTTTATTGCAGCTTATAATGGTTACA
AATAAAGCAATAGCATCACAAATTTCACAAATAAAGCATTTTTTTCACTGCATTCTAGTTGTGGTTTGTC
CAAACTCATCAATGTATCTTAACGCGTAAATTGTAAGCGTTAATATTTTGTTAAAATTCGCGTTAAATTT
TTGTTAAATCAGCTCATTTTTTAACCAATAGGCCGAAATCGGCAAAATCCCTTATAAATCAAAAGAATAG
ACCGAGATAGGGT
[37 nt withheld, positions 7294-7330]
AAAGAACGTGGACTCCAACGTCAAAGG
[49 nt withheld, positions 7358-7406]
T
[91 nt withheld, positions 7408-7498]
G
[124 nt withheld, positions 7500-7623]
CAG
Features (pLannotate 1.2.2; 20 found; start..end, strand, type, name):
     24..128     +  promoter       AmpR promoter: bla
    130..487     +  promoter       SV40 promoter: SV40 enhancer and early promoter
    522..1316    +  CDS            NeoR/KanR: aminoglycoside phosphotransferase from Tn5; aph(3')-II (or nptII); confers resistance to neomycin, kanamycin, and G418 (Geneticin®)
   1337..1489    +  CDS            ble (fragment): BLE_KLEPN - Experimental evidence at protein level: Swiss-Prot protein existence level 1. Binding protein with a strong affinity to the bleomycin family of antibiotics. Binds to CL990; an antimitotic-antibiotic compound. From Klebsiella pneumoniae.
   1548..1595    +  polyA_signal   HSV TK poly(A) signal: herpes simplex virus thymidine kinase polyadenylation signal (Cole and Stacy, 1985)
   1686..1702    -  polyA_signal   bGH poly(A) signal (fragment): bovine growth hormone polyadenylation signal
   1924..2512    +  rep_origin     ori: high-copy-number ColE1/pMB1/pBR322/pUC origin of replication
   2687..2990    +  enhancer       CMV enhancer: human cytomegalovirus immediate early enhancer
   2991..3194    +  promoter       CMV promoter: human cytomegalovirus (CMV) immediate early promoter
   3232..3250    +  protein_bind   CAP binding site (fragment): CAP binding activates transcription in the presence of cAMP. E. coli catabolite activator protein
   3265..3292    +  promoter       lac UV5 promoter (fragment): E. coli lac promoter with an "up" mutation
   3303..3319    +  protein_bind   lac operator: The lac repressor binds to the lac operator to inhibit transcription in E. coli. This inhibition can be relieved by adding lactose or isopropyl-β-D-thiogalactopyranoside (IPTG). lac repressor encoded by lacI
   3364..3382    +  promoter       T3 promoter: promoter for bacteriophage T3 RNA polymerase
   3493..5586    +  CDS            Mpo: PERM_MOUSE - Experimental evidence at protein level: Swiss-Prot protein existence level 1. Part of the host defense system of polymorphonuclear leukocytes. It is responsible for microbicidal activity against a wide range of organisms. In the stimulated PMN, MPO catalyzes the production of hypohalous acids, primarily hypochlorous acid in physiologic situations, and other toxic intermediates that greatly enhance PMN microbicidal activity. From Mus musculus (Mouse).
   6637..6655    -  promoter       T7 promoter: promoter for bacteriophage T7 RNA polymerase
   6658..6815    +  CDS            lacZα (fragment): LacZα fragment of β-galactosidase; lacZ fragment
   6825..6880    +  intron         small t intron (fragment): SV40 (simian virus 40) small t antigen intron
   6880..7017    +  CDS            large T antigen (fragment): large T antigen from SV40 (simian virus 40)
   7040..7161    +  polyA_signal   SV40 poly(A) signal: SV40 polyadenylation signal
   7195..7623    -  rep_origin     f1 ori (sequence partly withheld): f1 bacteriophage origin of replication; arrow indicates direction of (+) strand synthesis
