[The description below was written by a language model from this plasmid's Addgene catalogue record and pLannotate feature annotations shown in this document.]
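Description:
pBK-CMV-mpx carries a zebrafish (Danio rerio) myeloperoxidase (mpx) cDNA of about 3.1 kb in the pBK-CMV phagemid backbone, giving a total size of roughly 7.6 kb. It is catalogued as a mammalian expression vector, but its stated purpose is to generate mpx probes for in situ hybridisation. The plasmid replicates at high copy number in E. coli from a ColE1/pUC-type origin and also has an f1 origin for single-stranded DNA production. Selection relies on a single Tn5 NeoR/KanR gene placed behind tandem bacterial (bla) and SV40 early promoters and followed by an HSV TK polyadenylation signal. This arrangement gives kanamycin resistance in bacteria and would allow G418 selection in mammalian cells.

The cDNA lies in the sense orientation downstream of the CMV immediate-early enhancer and promoter, with SV40 small t intron and polyadenylation sequences further downstream, so it could in principle be expressed in vertebrate cells. A lac promoter and operator and remnants of lacZα from the backbone's cloning region also surround the insert. The elements relevant to probe synthesis are the phage promoters that flank the insert. A T3 promoter sits upstream and points into the cDNA, while a T7 promoter sits downstream on the opposite strand. Given this layout, in vitro transcription from T7 should yield antisense riboprobe and transcription from T3 the sense control.

The automated annotation labels the roughly 2.1 kb coding region as mouse Mpo. This reflects similarity to the closest database match rather than the source species, which the record gives as zebrafish. The rest of the insert is presumably untranslated sequence. Such probes are typically used to label mpx-expressing myeloid cells, chiefly neutrophils, in zebrafish embryos. The associated study concerned dysregulated myelopoiesis.
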