Addgene plasmid #191826: pBK-CMV-mpx
Purpose: mpx probe generation for in situ
Depositing lab: Jason Berman. Depositing organization: University of Ottawa. Publication: Human JAK1 gain of function causes dysregulated myelopoeisis and severe allergic inflammation. Biggs CM, Cordeiro-Santanach A, Prykhozhij SV, Deveau AP, Lin Y, Del Bel KL, Orben F, Ragotte RJ, Saferali A, Mostafavi S, Dinh L, Dai D, Weinacht KG, Dobbs K, Ott de Bruin L, Sharma M, Tsai K, Priatel JJ, Schreiber RA, Rozmus J, Hosking MC, Shopsowitz KE, McKinnon ML, Vercauteren S, Seear M, Notarangelo LD, Lynn FC, Berman JN, Turvey SE. JCI Insight. 2022 Dec 22;7(24):e150849. doi: 10.1172/jci.insight.150849. PubMed 36546480.
Backbone
  Vector backbone: pBK-CMV
  Backbone size w/o insert (bp): 4500
  Total vector size (bp): 7625
  Vector type: Mammalian Expression
Growth in bacteria
  Bacterial resistance: Kanamycin, 50 μg/mL
  Growth temperature: 37°C
  Growth strain: DH5alpha
  Copy number: High Copy
Gene/Insert
  Gene/Insert name: mpx cDNA (alt name: myeloperoxidase)
  Species: D. rerio (zebrafish)
  Insert size (bp): 3108
  Entrez Gene: mpx (a.k.a. drf, fj80f04, mpo, wu:fj80f04)
  Promoter: CMV promoter
  Cloning method: Unknown
  Sequencing primers: 5′ gtaaaacgacggccagt; 3′ agcggataacaatttcacacagg
Terms and licenses: Academic/Nonprofit Terms; Industry Terms: Not Available to Industry
How to cite: pBK-CMV-mpx was a gift from Jason Berman (Addgene plasmid # 191826 ; http://n2t.net/addgene:191826 ; RRID:Addgene_191826)
